>Addgene plasmid #104578 | pTrig-CopA | addgene full sequence | sequence record 202345 | Addgene NGS Result
AAGTGGATAACCCCAAGGGAAGTTTTTTCAGGCATCGTGTGTAAGCAGAATATATAAGTGCTGTTCCCTG
GTGCTTCCTCGCTCACTCGAAATTCCCGGGGATAGCTTTATGCTTGTAAACCGTTTTGTGAAAAAATTTT
TAAAATAAAAAAGGGGACCTCTAGGGTCCCCAATTAATTAGTAATATAATCTATTAAAGGTCATTCAAAA
GGTCATCCACCGGATCAATTCCCCTGCTCGCGCAGGCTGGGTGCCAAGCTCTCGGGTAACATCAAGGCCC
GATCCTTGGAGCCCTTGCCCTCCCGCACGATGATCGTGCCGTGATCGAAATCCAGATCCTTGACCCGCAG
TTGCAAACCCTCACTGATCCGGACTTTTACCCGCCTGGTTTATTAATTTCTTGACCTTCCCCTTGCTGGA
AGGTTTAACCTTTATCACAGCCAGTCAAAACTGTCTTAAAGGAGTGTTTTAGCTGTCACCGGATGTGCTT
TCCGGTCTGATGAGTCCGTGAGGACGAAACAGCCTCTACAAATAATTTTGTTTAATCTAGAGAAAGAGGA
GAAATACTAGATGCTGGCTAAAGTCACTTTCCTGAGCTGTATAACGATGAGCGATTTTACTTTTTCTGGC
TATGAATTGGCCTGCTTTGTAACACACTCCGGTCTATCCCGTAGCGCCGGGCATATCCTGTCGCAATGTG
CAAATCTCGCGGCAACAACCAGTGAATACTTCATTCACAAGCCTCACCGCCTGATCGCGGCAGAAACTGG
TTATAGCCAATCAACCGTCGTTCGTGCATTCCGTGAAGCTGTAAACAAAGGTATCCTGTCTGTAGAGATT
GTTATCGGCGATCACCGTGAACGTCGCGCTAACCTGTACCGGTTTACACCATCCTTTTTGGCCTTCGCAC
AACAAGCCAAAAATGCGCTGATAGAAAGCAAATTAAAGATCTCTTCAGCGGCAACCAAGGTTAAAGCTGT
TCTCGCTAAGACATTGGCTTTATTTAATTTTTTATCCACACCCCCATGTCAAAATGATACCCCCTCCCCC
TGTCAGGATGACGTGGCAATAAAGAATAAGAAGTCACAAGTTAAAAAAACAAAAAGATCAGTTTCCGGCG
GTGCCGGAACAACCAGCCTCAAAAAATTGACTTCATGGATCGCTAAGGCAAAAGCAAAGGCTGACAATCT
GCGGTTATCCAAAAAACGCACTCAAAAACATGAGTTCAAGCAGAAAGTAGAGGCGGCTGCGCGGAAATAT
GCTTACCTGAAGAACAAGCGTTCGCCTGATATTGGCGGGATATCAAACTTCGATAACCTACCGCATTGCA
TGACGGTAAACGAAGCTCTTAATGCGGTTTTAGCCAAAAATAAAGATAACGAACAATGGGGTATACCGGC
AGGATTCAGAGGGTAATGAATTGCTCTAATTATAACCATGCATACTTTCAACACCTCTAGTTTGCCATGA
GGCAAACTCATAGGTGTCCTGGTAAGAGGACACTGTTGCCAAAACTGGACGCCCCATTATTGCAATTAAT
AAACAACTAACGGACAATTCTACCTAACAATAAGTGGAGTTGCGGCCGGCCGCGATCCGCTAGCAAAGCC
ACGTTGTGTCTCAAAATCTCTGATGTTACATTGCACAAGATAAAAATATATCATCATGAACAATAAAACT
GTCTGCTTACATAAACAGTAATACAAGGGGTGTTATGAGCCATATTCAACGGGAAACGTCTTGCTCGAGG
CCGCGATTAAATTCCAACATGGATGCTGATTTATATGGGTATAAATGGGCTCGCGATAATGTCGGGCAAT
CAGGTGCGACAATCTATCGATTGTATGGGAAGCCCGATGCGCCAGAGTTGTTTCTGAAACATGGCAAAGG
TAGCGTTGCCAATGATGTTACAGATGAGATGGTCAGACTAAACTGGCTGACGGAATTTATGCCTCTTCCG
ACCATCAAGCATTTTATCCGTACTCCTGATGATGCATGGTTACTCACCACTGCGATCCCCGGGAAAACAG
CATTCCAGGTATTAGAAGAATATCCTGATTCAGGTGAAAATATTGTTGATGCGCTGGCAGTGTTCCTGCG
CCGGTTGCATTCGATTCCTGTTTGTAATTGTCCTTTTAACAGCGATCGCGTATTTCGTCTCGCTCAGGCG
CAATCACGAATGAATAACGGTTTGGTTGATGCGAGTGATTTTGATGACGAGCGTAATGGCTGGCCTGTTG
AACAAGTCTGGAAAGAAATGCATAAACTGTTGCCATTCTCACCGGATTCAGTCGTCACTCATGGTGATTT
CTCACTTGATAACCTTATTTTTGACGAGGGGAAATTAATAGGTTGTATTGATGTTGGACGAGTCGGAATC
GCAGACCGATACCAGGATCTTGCCATCCTATGGAACTGCCTCGGTGAGTTTTCTCCTTCATTACAGAAAC
GGCTTTTTCAAAAATATGGTATTGATAATCCTGATATGAATAAATTGCAGTTTCATTTGATGCTCGATGA
GTTTTTCTAATCAGAATTGGTTAATTGGTTGTAACACTGGCGAGCTCTGCCACCTGACGTCTAAGAAACC
ATTATTATCATGACATTAACCTATAAAAATAGGCGTATCACGAGGCAGAATTTCAGATAAAAAAAATCCT
TAGCTTTCGCTAAGGATGATTTCTGGCCTCGCTCACTGACTCGCTGCGCTCGGTCGTTCGGCTGCGGCGA
GCGGTATCAGCTCACTCAAAGGCGGTAATGGCGCGCCACGCGTACCCATAATACCCATAATAGCTGTTTG
CCATCGCGTATGCATCGATCACGTGTCCACGTTCTTTAATAGTGGACTCTTGTTCCAAACTGGAACAACA
CTCGGATCGATCCGGCGCGCACCGTGGGAAAAACTCCAGGTAGAGGTACACACGCGGATAGCCAATTCAG
AGTAATAAACTGTGATAATCAACCCTCATCAATGATGACGAACTAACCCCCGATATCAGGTCACATGACG
AAGGGAAAGAGAAGGAAATCAACTGTGACAAACTGCCCTCAAATTTGGCTTCCTTAAAAATTACAGTTCA
AAAAGTATGAGAAAATCCATGCAGGCTGAAGGAAACAGCAAAACTGTGACAAATTACCCTCAGTAGGTCA
GAACAAATGTGACGAACCACCCTCAAATCTGTGACAGATAACCCTCAGACTATCCTGTCGTCATGGAAGT
GATATCGCGGAAGGAAAATACGATATGAGTCGTCTGGCGGCCTTTCTTTTTCTCAATGTATGAGAGGCGC
ATTGGAGTTCTGCTGTTGATCTCATTAACACAGACTTGCAGGAAGCGGCGGCGGAAGTCAGGCATACGCT
GGTAACTTTGAGGCAGCTGGTAACGCTCTATGATCCAGTCGATTTTCAGAGAGACGATGCCTGAGCCATC
CGGCTTACGATACTGACACAGGGATTCGTATAAACGCATGGCATACGGATTGGTGATTTCTTTTGTTTCA
CTAAGCCGAAACTGCGTAAACCGGTTCTGTAACCCGATAAAGAAGGGAATGAGATATGGGTTGATATGTA
CACTGTAAAGCCCTCTGGATGGACTGTGCGCACGTTTGATAAACCAAGGAAAAGATTCATAGCCTTTTTC
ATCGCCGGCATCCTCTTCAGGGCGATAAAAAACCACTTCCTTCCCCGCGAAACTCTTCAATGCCTGCCGT
ATATCCTTACTGGCTTCCGCAGAGGTCAATCCGAATATTTCAGCATATTTAGCAACATGGATCTCGCAGA
TACCGTCATGTTCCTGTAGGGTGCCATCAGATTTTCTGATCTGGTCAACGAACAGATACAGCATACGTTT
TTGATCCCGGGAGAGACTATATGCCGCCTCAGTGAGGTCGTTTGACTGGACGATTCGCGGGCTATTTTTA
CGTTTCTTGTGATTGATAACCGCTGTTTCCGCCATGACAGATCCATGTGAAGTGTGACAAGTTTTTAGAT
TGTCACACTAAATAAAAAAGAGTCAATAAGCAGGGATAACTTTGTGAAAAAACAGCTTCTTCTGAGGGCA
ATTTGTCACAGGGTTAAGGGCAATTTGTCACAGACAGGACTGTCATTTGAGGGTGATTTGTCACACTGAA
AGGGCAATTTGTCACAACACCTTCTGTAGAACCAGCATGGATAAAGGCCTACAAGGCGCTCTAAAAAAGA
AGATCTAAAAACTATAAAAAAAATAATTATAAAAATATCCCCGTGGAT
Features (pLannotate 1.2.2; 9 found; start..end, strand, type, name):
    234..371     -  CDS            int (fragment): INT2_ECOLX - Protein inferred from homology: Swiss-Prot protein existence level 3. Putative integrase believed to be involved in the insertion of antibiotic resistance genes into plasmids and transposons. From Escherichia coli.
    473..522     +  misc_RNA       sTRSV HHRz: hammerhead ribozyme from the tobacco ringspot virus satellite RNA (Khvorova et al., 2003)
    571..1413    +  CDS            repL: REPL_BPP1 - Protein predicted: Swiss-Prot protein existence level 4. Essential for L-replicon function. Necessary for initiation of DNA replication from the L-replicon at oriL (Probable). From Escherichia phage P1 (Bacteriophage P1).
   1715..2530    +  CDS            KanR: aminoglycoside phosphotransferase; aph(3')-Ia; confers resistance to kanamycin in bacteria or G418 (Geneticin®) in eukaryotes
   2640..2683    -  terminator     bacterial terminator: putative bacterial transcription terminator
   2825..2873    +  rep_origin     f1 ori (fragment): f1 bacteriophage origin of replication; arrow indicates direction of (+) strand synthesis
   2947..3197    -  misc_feature   incC: incC; incompatibility region of the bacterial F plasmid
   3203..3955    -  CDS            repE: REPE1_ECOLI - Also known as E, rep. Experimental evidence at protein level: Swiss-Prot protein existence level 1. Replication initiator in the monomeric form, and autogenous repressor in the dimeric form. From Escherichia coli (strain K12).
   4046..17      -  rep_origin     ori2 (across the origin): secondary origin of replication for the bacterial F plasmid; also known as oriS
