[The description below was written by a language model from this plasmid's Addgene catalogue record and pLannotate feature annotations shown in this document.]
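Description:
pTrig-CopA is a 4,248 bp synthetic-biology plasmid for E. coli whose copy number can be raised on demand. It is built on a mini-F backbone: the annotated ori2 (oriS) origin, the repE initiator gene (whose product initiates replication as a monomer and represses its own gene as a dimer) and the incC incompatibility region together provide the stable maintenance replicon, which in F-derived plasmids normally means very low copy number, although the catalogue lists the copy number as unknown. Selection is by kanamycin through an aph(3')-Ia KanR gene, followed by a putative bacterial terminator. The feature table also flags a short f1 ori fragment and a small integrase-like fragment; both are partial matches and are probably not functional parts of the design.

The payload is the cassette PCopA-RiboJ-B0034-repL. The copA promoter drives repL, the bacteriophage P1 protein needed to initiate replication from the lytic L-replicon. The copA promoter is generally known as a copper-responsive E. coli promoter, though the record does not name the inducer. Between promoter and coding sequence sit RiboJ, a self-cleaving insulator whose ribozyme core is annotated as the sTRSV hammerhead ribozyme and which trims the 5' leader to standardise expression, and the B0034 ribosome binding site. The promoter, the RBS and the lytic origin are not annotated separately in the table. When the promoter is activated, RepL accumulates and switches on P1 lytic replication, amplifying the plasmid above its mini-F baseline. This converts a transcriptional signal into a change in plasmid abundance, and the associated publication concerns recording cellular events over time in CRISPR arrays.
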