Addgene plasmid #104578: pTrig-CopA
Purpose: Copy number inducible plasmid. Contains mini-F origin for maintenance and P1 lytic replication machinery under CopA promoter for copy increase.
Depositing lab: Harris Wang. Depositing organization: Columbia University. Publication: Multiplex recording of cellular events over time on CRISPR biological tape. Sheth RU, Yim SS, Wu FL, Wang HH. Science. 2017 Dec 15;358(6369):1457-1461. doi: 10.1126/science.aao0958. Epub 2017 Nov 23. PubMed 29170279.
Backbone
  Vector backbone: mini-F
  Total vector size (bp): 4248
  Vector type: Synthetic Biology
Growth in bacteria
  Bacterial resistance: Kanamycin, 50 μg/mL
  Growth temperature: 37°C
  Growth strain: DH5alpha
  Copy number: Unknown
Gene/Insert
  Gene/Insert name: PCopA-RiboJ-B0034-repL
Terms and licenses: Academic/Nonprofit Terms; Industry Terms: Not Available to Industry
How to cite: pTrig-CopA was a gift from Harris Wang (Addgene plasmid # 104578 ; http://n2t.net/addgene:104578 ; RRID:Addgene_104578)
